Addgene plasmid #63533: pFusB3-50
Purpose: Encodes RVD positions 13-15 in TALEN assembly
Depositing lab: Stephen Ekker. Depositing organization: Mayo Foundation for Medical Education and Research. Publication: FusX: A rapid one-step TALE assembly system for genome science. Ma AC, McNulty MS, Tanya PL, Jarryd CM, Martinez-Galvez G, Argue DP, Lee HB, Urban MD, Bullard CE, Blackburn PR, Man TK, Clark KJ, Ekker SC. Hum Gene Ther. 2016 Jun;27(6):451-63. doi: 10.1089/hum.2015.172 PubMed 26854857.
Backbone
  Vector backbone: FusB3
  Backbone size w/o insert (bp): 2991
  Vector type: TALEN
Growth in bacteria
  Bacterial resistance: Spectinomycin, 50 μg/mL
  Growth temperature: 37°C
  Growth strain: DH5alpha
  Copy number: High Copy
Gene/Insert
  Gene/Insert name: NG NI HD (alt name: B3_TAC)
  Species: Synthetic
  Mutation: none
  Cloning method: Restriction Enzyme; 5′ cloning site BsaI (destroyed during cloning); 3′ cloning site BsaI (destroyed during cloning)
  Sequencing primers: 5′ pCR8_F1; 3′ pCR8_R1
Terms and licenses: Academic/Nonprofit Terms; Industry Terms: Not Available to Industry
How to cite: pFusB3-50 was a gift from Stephen Ekker (Addgene plasmid # 63533 ; http://n2t.net/addgene:63533 ; RRID:Addgene_63533)
