[The description below was written by a language model from this plasmid's Addgene catalogue record.]
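Description:
pFusB3-50 is a bacterial library plasmid from the FusX system, a one-step method for assembling TALE repeat arrays. It is built on the FusB3 backbone (about 3 kb without the insert), is classed as a TALEN vector, and is maintained in E. coli as a high-copy plasmid under spectinomycin selection. The record gives no feature table, so the origin of replication and other backbone elements are not stated. The listed sequencing primers carry pCR8-type names, which hints at a related backbone but does not establish it.

The insert is a synthetic, pre-assembled trimer of TALE repeats carrying the repeat-variable diresidues NG, NI and HD, also named B3_TAC. Under the standard TALE code, NG recognises T, NI recognises A and HD recognises C, so this module specifies the triplet TAC. It is designated to occupy RVD positions 13–15 of the final array. The trimer was cloned through BsaI sites that were destroyed in the process, which is consistent with Golden Gate-style construction using type IIS enzymes that cut outside their recognition sequences. The record does not say which sites are used to release the module in later assembly steps.

The plasmid carries no stated promoter, nuclease domain or expression cassette of its own, so it serves as a building block rather than an expression construct. A user picks the library member matching the desired bases at positions 13–15 and combines it with modules for the other positions and a receiver vector. This generates a complete custom TALEN, or other TALE fusion, for genome-editing applications.
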