>Addgene plasmid #63533 | pFusB3-50 | depositor partial sequence | sequence record 105584 | pFUSB3_TAC
AGTCTTAAGCGTCTCATGGCCTGACCCCGGACCAAGTGGTGGCTATCGCCAGCAACGGTGGCGGCAAGCA
AGCGCTCGAAACGGTGCAGCGGCTGTTGCCGGTGCTGTGCCAGGACCATGGCCTGACCCCGGACCAAGTG
GTGGCTATCGCCAGCAACATTGGCGGCAAGCAAGCGCTCGAAACGGTGCAGCGGCTGTTGCCGGTGCTGT
GCCAGGACCATGGCCTGACTCCGGACCAAGTGGTGGCTATCGCCAGCCACGATGGCGGCAAGCAAGCGCT
CGAAACGGTGCAGCGGCTGTTGCCGGTGCTGTGCCAGGACCATGGCCTGACCCCGGACCAAGTGGTGGCT
ATCGAGACGTC
