>Addgene plasmid #63533 | pFusB3-50 | depositor partial sequence | sequence record 105585 | FusB3
CGTCTCATGGCCTGACCCCGGACCAAGTGGTGGCTATCGAGACCGGCGCCGCTACAGGGCGCGTCCCATT
CGCCATTCAGGCTGCGCAACTGTTGGGAAGGGCGATCGGTGCGGGCCTCTTCGCTATTACGCCAGCTGGC
GAAAGGGGGATGTGCTGCAAGGCGATTAAGTTGGGTAACGCCAGGGTTTTCCCAGTCACGACGTTGTAAA
ACGACGGCCAGTGAGCGCGCGTAATACGACTCACTATAGGGCGAATTGGGTACCGGGCCCCCCCTCGAGG
TCCTCCAGCTTTTGTTCCCTTTAGTGAGGGTTAATTGCGCGCTTGGCGTAATCATGGTCATAGCTGTTTC
CTGTGTGAAATTGTTATCCGCTCACAATTCCACACAACATACGAGCCGGAAGCATAAAGTGTAAAGCCTG
GGGTGCCTAATGAGTGAGCTAACTCACATTAATTGCGTTGCGCTCACTGCCCGCTTTCCACCGGTGGTCT
CGCCAGGACCATGGCCTGACCCCGGACCAAGTGGTGGCTATCGAGACGTCTAGACCAGCCAGGACAGAAA
TGCCTCGACTTCGCTGCTACCCAAGGTTGCCGGGTGACGCACACCGTGGAAACGGATGAAGGCACGAACC
CAGTGGACATAAGCCTGTTCGGTTCGTAAGCTGTAATGCAAGTAGCGTATGCGCTCACGCAACTGGTCCA
GAACCTTGACCGAACGCAGCGGTGGTAACGGCGCAGTGGCGGTTTTCATGGCTTGTTATGACTGTTTTTT
TGGGGTACAGTCTATGCCTCGGGCATCCAAGCAGCAAGCGCGTTACGCCGTGGGTCGATGTTTGATGTTA
TGGAGCAGCAACGATGTTACGCAGCAGGGCAGTCGCCCTAAAACAAAGTTAAACATTATGAGGGAAGCGG
TGATCGCCGAAGTATCGACTCAACTATCAGAGGTAGTTGGCGTCATCGAGCGCCATCTCGAACCGACGTT
GCTGGCCGTACATTTGTACGGCTCCGCAGTGGATGGCGGCCTGAAGCCACACAGTGATATTGATTTGCTG
GTTACGGTGACCGTAAGGCTTGATGAAACAACGCGGCGAGCTTTGATCAACGACCTTTTGGAAACTTCGG
CTTCCCCTGGAGAGAGCGAGATTCTCCGCGCTGTAGAAGTCACCATTGTTGTGCACGACGACATCATTCC
GTGGCGTTATCCAGCTAAGCGCGAACTGCAATTTGGAGAATGGCAGCGCAATGACATTCTTGCAGGTATC
TTCGAGCCAGCCACGATCGACATTGATCTGGCTATCTTGCTGACAAAAGCAAGAGAACATAGCGTTGCCT
TGGTAGGTCCAGCGGCGGAGGAACTCTTTGATCCGGTTCCTGAACAGGATCTATTTGAGGCGCTAAATGA
AACCTTAACGCTATGGAACTCGCCGCCCGACTGGGCTGGCGATGAGCGAAATGTAGTGCTTACGTTGTCC
CGCATTTGGTACAGCGCAGTAACCGGCAAAATCGCGCCGAAGGATGTCGCTGCCGACTGGGCAATGGAGC
GCCTGCCGGCCCAGTATCAGCCCGTCATACTTGAAGCTAGACAGGCTTATCTTGGACAAGAAGAAGATCG
CTTGGCCTCGCGCGCAGATCAGTTGGAAGAATTTGTCCACTACGTGAAAGGCGAGATCACCAAGGTAGTC
GGCAAATAACCCTCGAGCCACCCATGACCAAAATCCCTTAACGTGAGTTACGCGTCGTTCCACTGAGCGT
CAGACCCCGTAGAAAAGATCAAAGGATCTTCTTGAGATCCTTTTTTTCTGCGCGTAATCTGCTGCTTGCA
AACAAAAAAACCACCGCTACCAGCGGTGGTTTGTTTGCCGGATCAAGAGCTACCAACTCTTTTTCCGAAG
GTAACTGGCTTCAGCAGAGCGCAGATACCAAATACTGTCCTTCTAGTGTAGCCGTAGTTAGGCCACCACT
TCAAGAACTCTGTAGCACCGCCTACATACCTCGCTCTGCTAATCCTGTTACCAGTGGCTGCTGCCAGTGG
CGATAAGTCGTGTCTTACCGGGTTGGACTCAAGACGATAGTTACCGGATAAGGCGCAGCGGTCGGGCTGA
ACGGGGGGTTCGTGCACACAGCCCAGCTTGGAGCGAACGACCTACACCGAACTGAGATACCTACAGCGTG
AGCATTGAGAAAGCGCCACGCTTCCCGAAGGGAGAAAGGCGGACAGGTATCCGGTAAGCGGCAGGGTCGG
AACAGGAGAGCGCACGAGGGAGCTTCCAGGGGGAAACGCCTGGTATCTTTATAGTCCTGTCGGGTTTCGC
CACCTCTGACTTGAGCGTCGATTTTTGTGATGCTCGTCAGGGGGGCGGAGCCTATGGAAAAACGCCAGCA
ACGCGGCCTTTTTACGGTTCCTGGCCTTTTGCTGGCCTTTTGCTCACATGTTCTTTCCTGCGTTATCCCC
TGATTCTGTGGATAACCGTATTACCGCCTTTGAGTGAGCTGATACCGCTCGCCGCAGCCGAACGACCGAG
CGCAGCGAGTCAGTGAGCGAGGAAGCGGAAGAGCGCCCAATACGCAAACCGCCTCTCCCCGCGCGTTGGC
CGATTCATTAATGCAGCTGGCACGACAGGTTTCCCGACTGGAAAGCGGGCAGTGAGCGCAACGCAATTAA
TACGCGTACCGCTAGCCAGGAAGAGTTTGTAGAAACGCAAAAAGGCCATCCGTCAGGATGGCCTTCTGCT
TAGTTTGATGCCTGGCAGTTTATGGCGGGCGTCCTGCCCGCCACCCTCCGGGCCGTTGCTTCACAACGTT
CAAATCCGCTCCCGGCGGATTTGTCCTACTCAGGAGAGCGTTCACCGACAAACAACAGATAAAACGAAAG
GCCCAGTCTTCCGACTGAGCCTTTCGTTTTATTTGATGCCTGGCAGTTCCCTACTCTCGCGTTAACGCTA
GCATGGATGTTTTCCCAGTCACGACGTTGTAAAACGACGGCCAGTCTTAAG
