>Addgene plasmid #63533 | pFusB3-50 | addgene partial sequence | sequence record 116291 | pCR8_R1 5'-cgaaccgaacaggcttatgt-3'
GGTGTGCGTCACCCGGCAACCTTGGGTAGCAGCGAAGTCGAGGCATTTCTGTCCTGGCTGGTCTAGACGT
CTCGATAGCCACCACTTGGTCCGGGGTCAGGCCATGGTCCTGGCACAGCACCGGCAACAGCCGCTGCACC
GTTTCGAGCGCTTGCTTGCCGCCATCGTGGCTGGCGATAGCCACCACTTGGTCCGGAGTCAGGCCATGGT
CCTGGCACAGCACCGGCAACAGCCGCTGCACCGTTTCGAGCGCTTGCTTGCCGCCAATGTTGCTGGCGAT
AGCCACCACTTGGTCCGGGGTCAGGCCATGGTCCTGGCACAGCACCGGCAACAGCCGCTGCACCGTTTCG
AGCGCTTGCTTGCCGCCACCGTTGCTGGCGATAGCCACCACTTGGTCCGGGGTCAGGCCATGAGACGCTT
AAGACTGGCCGTCGTTTTACAACGTCGTGACTGGGAAAACATCCATGCTAGCGTTAACGCGAGAGTAGGG
AACTGCCAGGCATCAAATAAAACGAAAGGCTCAGTCGGAAGACTGGGCCTTTCGTTTTATCTGTTGTTTG
TCGGTGAACGCTCTCCTGAGTAGGACAAATCCGCCGGGAGCGGATTTGAACGTTGTGAAGCAACGGCCCG
GAGGGTGGCGGGCAGGACGCCCGCCATAAACTGCCAGGCATCAAACTAAGCAGAAGGCCATCCTGACGGA
TGGCCTTTTTGCGTTTCTACAAACTCTTCCTGGCTAGCGGTACGCGTATTAATTGCGTTGCGCTCACTGC
CCGCTTTCCAGTCGGGAAACCTGTCGTGCCAGCTGCATTAATGAATC
